Addgene plasmid #174975: pMSR:MSMEG_1049:Dendra
Purpose: C-term fluorescent fusion
Depositing lab: Keith Derbyshire & Joseph Wade. Depositing organization: Wadsworth Center, New York State Department of Health. Publication: A Mycobacterial Systems Resource for the Research Community. Judd JA, Canestrari J, Clark R, Joseph A, Lapierre P, Lasek-Nesselquist E, Mir M, Palumbo M, Smith C, Stone M, Upadhyay A, Wirth SE, Dedrick RM, Meier CG, Russell DA, Dills A, Dove E, Kester J, Wolf ID, Zhu J, Rubin ER, Fortune S, Hatfull GF, Gray TA, Wade JT, Derbyshire KM. mBio. 2021 Mar 2;12(2). pii: mBio.02401-20. doi: 10.1128/mBio.02401-20. PubMed 33653882.
Backbone
  Vector backbone: pMSR:Dendra
  Vector type: Bacterial Expression ; Integrating Mycobacterial Expression Vector attL5. T7 expression in E. coli
Growth in bacteria
  Bacterial resistance: Apramycin, 25 μg/mL
  Growth temperature: 37°C
  Growth strain: DH5alpha
  Copy number: High Copy
Gene/Insert
  Gene/Insert name: MSMEG_1049
  Species: M. smegmatis
  Promoter: pmycTetO
  Tag / fusion protein: Gly-Ala Linker/Dendra2/1x Flag Tag (C terminal on insert)
  Cloning method: Ligation Independent Cloning
  Sequencing primers: 5′ TGATAGAGTTTGTCCTCCCTATCAG; 3′ TCCATATGCACCTTGACACG
Resource information
  A portion of this plasmid was derived from a plasmid made by: CP000480.1
Terms and licenses: Academic/Nonprofit Terms; Industry Terms: Not Available to Industry
Depositor comments: 5' cloning site: AseI (destroyed), 3' cloning site: HindIII (not destroyed)
How to cite: pMSR:MSMEG_1049:Dendra was a gift from Keith Derbyshire & Joseph Wade (Addgene plasmid # 174975 ; http://n2t.net/addgene:174975 ; RRID:Addgene_174975)
