[The description below was written by a language model from this plasmid's Addgene catalogue record and pLannotate feature annotations shown in this document.]
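Description:
pMSR:MSMEG_1049:Dendra is an integrating mycobacterial expression vector built on the pMSR:Dendra backbone, carrying the Mycobacterium smegmatis gene MSMEG_1049 as a C-terminal fluorescent fusion. In E. coli it is maintained as a high-copy plasmid through a ColE1/pUC-type origin and selected with apramycin, conferred by the aac(3)IV acetyltransferase gene. The plasmid has no annotated mycobacterial replication origin. Instead it carries the mycobacteriophage L5 integrase gene, which spans the numbering origin of the 5,858-nt sequence, next to a fragment of the neighbouring L5 gene 32. This integrase mediates site-specific recombination into the L5 attachment site of the mycobacterial chromosome, giving stable single-copy insertion.

The insert was placed by ligation-independent cloning downstream of the pmycTetO promoter, a mycobacterial promoter bearing tet operator sequences. The two short hits annotated as "tight TRE promoter" fragments most likely reflect these operators rather than a mammalian Tet-responsive element. The operators would allow control by a Tet repressor, though none is annotated on this plasmid. A T7 promoter lies just downstream and a partial T7 terminator follows the cassette, consistent with the record's note that the same construct permits T7-driven expression in E. coli.

The MSMEG_1049 coding region itself is not annotated, but presumably fills the gap between the T7 promoter and Dendra2. It is joined through a Gly-Ala linker to Dendra2, a green-to-red photoconvertible fluorescent protein, followed by a single FLAG epitope. The plasmid belongs to a mycobacterial systems resource collection of tagged genes. The fusion is suited to localisation imaging of the protein in live mycobacteria, and the FLAG tag allows antibody-based detection or purification.
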