Features (pLannotate 1.2.2; 13 found; start..end, strand, type, name):
    369..473     -  CDS            32 (fragment): VG32_BPML5 - Protein predicted: Swiss-Prot protein existence level 4. From Mycobacterium phage L5 (Mycobacteriophage L5).
    529..633     +  CDS            Y4104_STRCO (fragment): Protein inferred from homology: Swiss-Prot protein existence level 3. From Streptomyces coelicolor (strain ATCC BAA-471 / A3(2) / M145).
    691..710     +  promoter       tight TRE promoter (fragment): Tet-responsive promoter PTight, consisting of seven tet operator sequences followed by the minimal CMV promoter
    717..734     +  promoter       tight TRE promoter (fragment): Tet-responsive promoter PTight, consisting of seven tet operator sequences followed by the minimal CMV promoter
    748..766     +  promoter       T7 promoter: promoter for bacteriophage T7 RNA polymerase
   1781..2467    +  CDS            Dendra2: Dendra2 is a photoconvertible green fluorescent protein published in 2006, derived from Dendronephthya sp.. It has high acid sensitivity.
   2507..2527    +  CDS            FLAG (fragment): FLAG® epitope tag, followed by an enterokinase cleavage site
   2536..2578    +  terminator     T7 terminator (fragment): transcription terminator for bacteriophage T7 RNA polymerase
   2784..3584    +  CDS            ApmR: aminoglycoside 3-N-acetyltransferase type IV ; aac(3)IV; confers resistance to apramycin (Paget and Davies, 1996)
   3651..3668    -  misc_feature   MCS (fragment): pBluescript multiple cloning site
   3709..4297    +  rep_origin     ori: high-copy-number ColE1/pMB1/pBR322/pUC origin of replication
   4465..4493    +  misc_feature   MCS (fragment): pUC18/19 multiple cloning site
   5053..307     +  CDS            33 (across the origin): VINT_BPML5 - Also known as int. Protein inferred from homology: Swiss-Prot protein existence level 3. Integrase is necessary for integration of the phage into the host genome by site-specific recombination. From Mycobacterium phage L5 (Mycobacteriophage L5).
>Addgene plasmid #174975 | pMSR:MSMEG_1049:Dendra | addgene full sequence | sequence record 345412 | Addgene NGS Result
CCGTACGAAGATGAACAAGGGCCCCGAGGCATTCCTGGTGACCACGACGCAGGGCAACCGGCTGTCGAAG
TCCGCGTTCACCAAGTCGCTGAAGCGTGGCTACGCCAAGATCGGTCGGCCGGAACTCCGCATCCACGACC
TCCGCGCTGTCGGCGCTACGTTCGCCGCTCAGGCAGGTGCGACGACCAAGGAGCTGATGGCCCGTCTCGG
TCACACGACTCCTAGGATGGCGATGAAGTACCAGATGGCGTCTGAGGCCCGCGACGAGGCTATCGCTGAG
GCGATGTCCAAGCTGGCCAAGACCTCCTGAAACGCAAAAAGCCCCCCTCCCAAGGACACTGAGTCCTAAA
GAGGGGGGTTTCTTGTCAGTACGCGAAGAACCACGCCTGGCCGCGAGCGCCAGCACCGCCGCTCTGTGCG
GAGACCTGGGCACCAGCCCCGCCGCCGCCAGGAGCATTGCCGTTCCCGCCAGAAATCTAGACGGTGACCA
CAACGCGCCCGCTTTGATCGGGGACGTCGAAATATTGGATCGTCGGCACCGTCACGGCCGTGGGAGGCGG
CACGATCCGCGACGTGATGATCGGCCGCATCCCCACGGTGCTGCGCAGTGAGCTCTACGCCATCCCGGCG
TTGATCTGTGCGTTCGCACGCACAGGCCCGGTGTGAGAAGGGTCTCTGACGAGCGGGAGAACTCCCTATC
AGTGATAGAGTTTGTCCTCCCTATCAGTGATAGATAGGCTTAAGGAGTAATACGACTCACTATAGGGAGA
AGGAGGCCATTATGACGGAAATCAGGGACGCCGCCGACCCGGCTCCGAACCCGCACGCCACGGCCGAAGA
GGTCGAAGCCGCGATGCACGACAGCAAGCTGGCTCAGGTCCTCTACCACGACTGGGAGGCCGAGACCTAC
GACGAGAAGTGGTCGATCTCGTACGACCAGCGCTGCATCGACTACGCGCGCGGCCGGTTCGACGCCATCG
TGCCCGAGGACGAGCAGCGCAAACTGCCGTACGACCGGGCCCTCGAGCTGGGCTGCGGCACCGGGTTCTT
CCTGCTCAACCTCATCCAGTCCGGCGTGGCGCGTCGCGGTTCGGTCACCGACCTGTCGCCCGGCATGGTC
AAGGTGGCCACCCGCAACGGCCAGTCGCTGGGCCTCGACATCGACGGCCGCGTCGCCGACGCCGAAGGCA
TCCCGTACGAGGACGACACGTTCGACCTGGTCGTCGGGCATGCTGTGCTGCACCACATCCCCGACGTCGA
ACTGTCGCTGCGCGAGGTCGTACGCATCCTCAAGCCGGGCGGACGGTTCGTGTTCGCCGGCGAACCCACC
ACGGTGGGCAACCGGTACGCCCGCGAGCTGTCGACCCTGACGTGGCACGCGACCACGAACCTGACCAAGC
TGCCGTTCCTGAGCGGCTGGCGGCGGCCCCAGGAAGAACTCGACGAGTCCTCACGCGCGGCCGCCCTTGA
GGCCGTCGTCGACCTGCACACGTTCGATCCGGCGGACCTGGAGCGCATGGCCACCAACGCCGGTGCGGTC
GAGGTGCGCACCGCCAGCGAGGAATTCACCGCCGCCATGCTGGGCTGGCCGGTCCGCACGTTCGAGGCCG
CGGTGCCGCCGGGCCGTCTGGGCTGGGGCTGGGCCAAGTTCGCGTTCAACAGCTGGACCACGCTGAGCTG
GGTGGACGCCAACGTCTGGCGCAAGGTCGTGCCGAAGGGCTGGTTCTACAACGTCATGGTCACGGGGGTC
AAACCCTCCAAGCTTGGTGCGGCCGCGGGCAACACGCCTGGCATCAATCTGATCAAGGAGGACATGCGTG
TCAAGGTGCATATGGAGGGCAACGTGAACGGTCACGCCTTCGTGATCGAGGGGGAGGGTAAGGGTAAGCC
TTACGAAGGGACCCAGACCGCCAACCTCACCGTCAAGGAGGGCGCCCCTCTCCCATTCTCGTACGATATC
CTCACTACCGCGGTGCATTACGGGAACCGCGTGTTCACCAAGTACCCCGAGGATATCCCTGACTACTTCA
AGCAGAGCTTCCCGGAGGGATACTCCTGGGAGCGGACGATGACCTTCGAAGACAAGGGTATCTGTACGAT
CCGCAGCGACATCTCGCTGGAAGGGGACTGTTTCTTCCAGAACGTCCGTTTCAAGGGGACCAACTTTCCG
CCGAACGGCCCGGTCATGCAGAAGAAGACCCTCAAGTGGGAGCCGAGCACGGAGAAGCTGCACGTTCGGG
ACGGCCTCCTGGTCGGCAACATCAACATGGCGCTGCTGCTGGAAGGCGGCGGCCACTACCTATGCGACTT
CAAGACCACGTACAAAGCGAAGAAGGTCGTCCAGCTGCCCGACGCGCACTTCGTGGACCACCGCATCGAA
ATCCTGGGGAACGATTCGGACTACAACAAGGTCAAGTTGTACGAGCACGCTGTGGCACGCTATAGCCCGC
TCCCGTCGCAGGTCTGGTTCGAAGGCGGCGGCGGGGAGAACCTGTATTTCCAGGACTACAAGGACGACGA
CGACAAGTGATTTAAATAACCCCTTGGGGCCTCTAAACGGGTCTTGAGGGGTTTTTTGTTAACTAGCGTA
CGATCGAATTCCTGCAGCTCACGGTAACTGATGCCGTATTTGCAGTACCAGCGTACGGCCCACAGAATGA
TGTCACGCTGAAAATGCCGGCCTTTGAATGGGTTCATGTGCAGCTCCATCAGCAAAAGGGGATGATAAGT
TTATCACCACCGACTATTTGCAACAGTGCCGTTGATCGTGCTATGATCGACTGATGTCATCAGCGGTGGA
GTGCAATGTCGTGCAATACGAATGGCGAAAAGCCGAGCTCATCGGTCAGCTTCTCAACCTTGGGGTTACC
CCCGGCGGTGTGCTGCTGGTCCACAGCTCCTTCCGTAGCGTCCGGCCCCTCGAAGATGGGCCACTTGGAC
TGATCGAGGCCCTGCGTGCTACGCTGGGTCCGGGAGGGACGCTCGTCATGCCCTCGTGGTCAGGTCTGGA
CGACGAGCCGTTCGATCCTGCCACGTCGCCCGTTACACCGGACCTTGGAGTTGTCTCTGACACATTCTGG
CGCCTGCCAAATGTAAAGCGCAGCGCCCATCCATTTGCCTTTGCGGCAGCGGGGCCACAGGCAGAGCAGA
TCATCTCTGATCCATTGCCCCTGCCACCTTACTCGCCTGCAAGCCCGGTCGCCCGTGTCCATGAACTCGA
TGGGCAGGTACTTCTCCTCGGCGTGGGACACGATGCCAACACGACGCTGCATCTTGCCGAGTTGATGGCA
AAGGTTCCCTATGGGGTGCCGAGACACTGCACCATTCTTCAGGATGGCAAGTTGGTACGCGTCGATTATC
TCGAGAATGACCACTGCTGTGAGCGCTTTGCCTTGGCGGACAGGTGGCTCAAGGAGAAGAGCCTTCAGAA
GGAAGGTCCAGTCGGTCATGCCTTTGCTCGGTTGATCCGCTCCCGCGACATTGTGGCGACAGCCCTGGGT
CAACTGGGCCGAGATCCGTTGATCTTCCTGCATCCGCCAGAGGCGGGATGCGAAGAATGCGATGCCGCTC
GCCAGTCGATTGGCTGAGCTCATGAGCGGAGAACGAGATGACGTTGGAGGGGCAAGGTCGCGCTGATTGC
TGGGGCAACACGGGGGATCCACTAGTTCCATGAGCGTCAGACCCCGTAGAAAAGATCAAAGGATCTTCTT
GAGATCCTTTTTTTCTGCGCGTAATCTGCTGCTTGCAAACAAAAAAACCACCGCTACCAGCGGTGGTTTG
TTTGCCGGATCAAGAGCTACCAACTCTTTTTCCGAAGGTAACTGGCTTCAGCAGAGCGCAGATACCAAAT
ACTGTCCTTCTAGTGTAGCCGTAGTTAGGCCACCACTTCAAGAACTCTGTAGCACCGCCTACATACCTCG
CTCTGCTAATCCTGTTACCAGTGGCTGCTGCCAGTGGCGATAAGTCGTGTCTTACCGGGTTGGACTCAAG
ACGATAGTTACCGGATAAGGCGCAGCGGTCGGGCTGAACGGGGGGTTCGTGCACACAGCCCAGCTTGGAG
CGAACGACCTACACCGAACTGAGATACCTACAGCGTGAGCTATGAGAAAGCGCCACGCTTCCCGAGGGGA
GAAAGGCGGACAGGTATCCGGTAAGCGGCAGGGTCGGAACAGGAGAGCGCACGAGGGAGCTTCCAGGGGG
AAACGCCTGGTATCTTTATAGTCCTGTCGGGTTTCGCCACCTCTGACTTGAGCGTCGATTTTTGTGATGC
TCGTCAGGGGGGCGGAGCCTATGGAAAAACGCCAGCAACGCGGCCTTTTTACGGTTCCTGGCCTTTTGCT
GGCCTTTTGCTCACATGTTCTTTCCTGCGTTATCCCCTGATTCTGTGGATAACCGTATTACCGCCTTTGA
GTGAGCTGATACCGCTCGCCGCAGCCGAACGACCGAGCGCAACGCGTGCGGCCGCGGTACCCGGGGATCC
TCTAGAGTCGACCACCAAGGGCACCATCTCTGCTTGGGCCACCCCGTTGGCCGCAGCCAGCTCGCTGAGA
GCCGTGAACGACAGGGCGAACGCCAGCCCGCCGACGGCGAGGGTTCCGACCGCTGCAACTCCCGGTGCAA
CCTTGTCCCGGTCTATTCTCTTCACTGCACCAGCTCCAATCTGGTGTGAATGCCCCTCGTCTGTTCGCGC
AGGCGGGGGGCTCTATTCGTTTGTCAGCATCGAAAGTAGCCAGATCAGGGATGCGTTGCAACCGCGTATG
CCCAGGTCAGAAGAGTCGCACAAGAGTTGCAGACCCCTGGAAAGAAAAATGGCCAGAGGGCGAAAACACC
CTCTGACCAGCGGAGCGGGCGACGGGAATCGAACCCGCGTAGCTAGTTTGGAAGAATGGGTGTCTGCCGA
CCACATATGGGCCGGTCAAGATAGGTTTTTACCCCCTCTCGGCTGCATCCTCTAAGTGGAAAGAAATTGC
AGGTCGTAGAAGCGCGTTGAAGCCTGAGAGTTGCACAGGAGTTGCAACCCGGTAGCCTTGTTCACGACGA
GAGGAGACCTAGTTGGCACGTCGCGGATGGGGATCGCTGAAGACTCAGCGCAGCGGGAGGATCCAAGCCT
CATACGTCAACCCGCAGGACGGTGTGAGGTACTACGCGCTGCAGACCTACGACAACAAGATGGACGCCGA
AGCCTGGCTCGCGGGCGAGAAGCGGCTCATCGAGATGGAGACCTGGACCCCTCCACAGGACCGGGCGAAG
AAGGCAGCCGCCAGCGCCATCACGCTGGAGGAGTACACCCGGAAGTGGCTCGTGGAGCGCGACCTCGCAG
ACGGCACCAGGGATCTGTACAGCGGGCACGCGGAGCGCCGCATCTACCCGGTGCTAGGTGAAGTGGCGGT
CACAGAGATGACGCCAGCTCTGGTGCGTGCGTGGTGGGCCGGGATGGGTAGGAAGCACCCGACTGCCCGC
CGGCATGCCTACAACGTCCTCCGGGCGGTGATGAACACAGCGGTCGAGGACAAGCTGATCGCAGAGAACC
CGTGCCGGATCGAGCAGAAGGCAGCCGATGAGCGCGACGTAGAGGCGCTGACGCCTGAGGAGCTGGACAT
CGTCGCCGCTGAGATCTTCGAGCACTACCGGATCGCGGCATACATCCTGGCGTGGACGAGCCTCCGGTTC
GGAGAGCTGATCGAGCTTCGCCGCAAGGACATCGTGGACGACGGCATGACGATGAAGCTCCGGGTGCGCC
GTGGCGCTTCCCGCGTGGGGAACAAGATCGTCGTTGGCAACGCCAAGACCGTCCGGTCGAAGCGTCCTGT
GACGGTTCCGCCTCACGTCGCGGAGATGATCCGAGCGCACATGAAGGA
