>Addgene plasmid #174975 | pMSR:MSMEG_1049:Dendra | depositor partial sequence | sequence record 339369 | partial
ATGACGGAAATCAGGGACGCCGCCGACCCGGCTCCGAACCCGCACGCCACGGCCGAAGAGGTCGAAGCCG
CGATGCACGACAGCAAGCTGGCTCAGGTCCTCTACCACGACTGGGAGGCCGAGACCTACGACGAGAAGTG
GTCGATCTCGTACGACCAGCGCTGCATCGACTACGCGCGCGGCCGGTTCGACGCCATCGTGCCCGAGGAC
GAGCAGCGCAAACTGCCGTACGACCGGGCCCTCGAGCTGGGCTGCGGCACCGGGTTCTTCCTGCTCAACC
TCATCCAGTCCGGCGTGGCGCGTCGCGGTTCGGTCACCGACCTGTCGCCCGGCATGGTCAAGGTGGCCAC
CCGCAACGGCCAGTCGCTGGGCCTCGACATCGACGGCCGCGTCGCCGACGCCGAAGGCATCCCGTACGAG
GACGACACGTTCGACCTGGTCGTCGGGCATGCTGTGCTGCACCACATCCCCGACGTCGAACTGTCGCTGC
GCGAGGTCGTACGCATCCTCAAGCCGGGCGGACGGTTCGTGTTCGCCGGCGAACCCACCACGGTGGGCAA
CCGGTACGCCCGCGAGCTGTCGACCCTGACGTGGCACGCGACCACGAACCTGACCAAGCTGCCGTTCCTG
AGCGGCTGGCGGCGGCCCCAGGAAGAACTCGACGAGTCCTCACGCGCGGCCGCCCTTGAGGCCGTCGTCG
ACCTGCACACGTTCGATCCGGCGGACCTGGAGCGCATGGCCACCAACGCCGGTGCGGTCGAGGTGCGCAC
CGCCAGCGAGGAATTCACCGCCGCCATGCTGGGCTGGCCGGTCCGCACGTTCGAGGCCGCGGTGCCGCCG
GGCCGTCTGGGCTGGGGCTGGGCCAAGTTCGCGTTCAACAGCTGGACCACGCTGAGCTGGGTGGACGCCA
ACGTCTGGCGCAAGGTCGTGCCGAAGGGCTGGTTCTACAACGTCATGGTCACGGGGGTCAAACCCTCC
